>Addgene plasmid #216320 | pAAV-CMV-5'Luciferase(split CAGGT)_BDlacZ-SV40polyA | addgene full sequence | sequence record 426612 | Addgene NGS Result
AAATAGCTAGCACGCGTTGACATTGATTATTGACTAGTTATTAATAGTAATCAATTACGGGGTCATTAGT
TCATAGCCCATATATGGAGTTCCGCGTTACATAACTTACGGTAAATGGCCCGCCTGGCTGACCGCCCAAC
GACCCCCGCCCATTGACGTCAATAATGACGTATGTTCCCATAGTAACGCCAATAGGGACTTTCCATTGAC
GTCAATGGGTGGAGTATTTACGGTAAACTGCCCACTTGGCAGTACATCAAGTGTATCATATGCCAAGTAC
GCCCCCTATTGACGTCAATGACGGTAAATGGCCCGCCTGGCATTATGCCCAGTACATGACCTTATGGGAC
TTTCCTACTTGGCAGTACATCTACGTATTAGTCATCGCTATTACCATGGTGATGCGGTTTTGGCAGTACA
TCAATGGGCGTGGATAGCGGTTTGACTCACGGGGATTTCCAAGTCTCCACCCCATTGACGTCAATGGGAG
TTTGTTTTGGCACCAAAATCAACGGGACTTTCCAAAATGTCGTAACAACTCCGCCCCATTGACGCAAATG
GGCGGTAGGCGTGTACGGTGGGAGGTCTATATAAGCAGAGCTCGTTTAGTGAACCGTCAGAACCGGTCGC
CACCATGGAAGACGCCAAAAACATAAAGAAAGGCCCGGCGCCATTCTATCCGCTGGAAGATGGAACCGCT
GGAGAGCAACTGCATAAGGCTATGAAGAGATACGCCCTGGTTCCTGGAACAATTGCTTTTACAGATGCAC
ATATCGAGGTGGACATCACTTACGCTGAGTACTTCGAAATGTCCGTTCGGTTGGCAGAAGCTATGAAACG
ATATGGGCTGAATACAAATCACAGAATCGTCGTATGCAGTGAAAACTCTCTTCAATTCTTTATGCCGGTG
TTGGGCGCGTTATTTATCGGAGTTGCAGTTGCGCCCGCGAACGACATTTATAATGAACGTGAATTGCTCA
ACAGTATGGGCATTTCGCAGCCTACCGTGGTGTTCGTTTCCAAAAAGGGGTTGCAAAAAATTTTGAACGT
GCAAAAAAAGCTCCCAATCATCCAAAAAATTATTATCATGGATTCTAAAACGGATTACCAGGGATTTCAG
TCGATGTACACGTTCGTCACATCTCATCTACCTCCCGGTTTTAATGAATACGATTTTGTGCCAGAGTCCT
TCGATAGGGACAAGACAATTGCACTGATCATGAACTCCTCTGGATCTACTGGTCTGCCTAAAGGTGTCGC
TCTGCCTCATAGAACTGCCTGCGTGAGATTCTCGCATGCCAGAGATCCTATTTTTGGCAATCAAATCATT
CCGGATACTGCGATTTTAAGTGTTGTTCCATTCCATCACGGTTTTGGAATGTTTACTACACTCGGATATT
TGATATGTGGATTTCGAGTCGTCTTAATGTATAGATTTGAAGAAGAGCTGTTTCTGAGGAGCCTTCAGGA
TTACAAGATTCAAAGTGCGCTGCTGGTGCCAACCCTATTCTCCTTCTTCGCCAAAAGCACTCTGATTGAC
AAATACGATTTATCTAATTTACACGAAATTGCTTCTGGTGGCGCTCCCCTCTCTAAGGAAGTCGGGGAAG
CGGTTGCCAAGAGGTTCCATCTGCCAGGTAAGTGCACTGAGCAGAAGGGAAGAAGCTCCGGGGGCTCTTT
GTAGGGTGGATCCAGTGCATCAAGGCGATCACATCAGTGAAAAAAAGCCAGACAGGCGGTTAAACCAACG
CAGATTAAACAGCAGGATGCAAAAATTCGCAGGTGGTCAGATGGCGGCCGCTTCTAGACTCGATGAGTTT
GGACAAACCACAACTAGAATGCAGTGAAAAAAATGCTTTATTTGTGAAATTTGTGATGCTATTGCTTTAT
TTGTAACCATTATAAGCTGCAATAAACAAGTTCTCGAGTTAAGGGCGAATTCCCGATAAGGATCTTCCTA
GAGCATGGCTACGTAGATAAGTAGCATGGCGGGTTAATCATTAACTACAAGGAACCCCTAGTGATGGAGT
TGGCCACTCCCTCTCTGCGCGCTCGCTCGCTCACTGAGGCCGGGCGACCAAAGGTCGCCCGACGCCCGGG
CTTTGCCCGGGCGGCCTCAGTGAGCGAGCGAGCGCGCAGCCTTAATTAACCTAATTCACTGGCCGTCGTT
TTACAACGTCGTGACTGGGAAAACCCTGGCGTTACCCAACTTAATCGCCTTGCAGCACATCCCCCTTTCG
CCAGCTGGCGTAATAGCGAAGAGGCCCGCACCGATCGCCCTTCCCAACAGTTGCGCAGCCTGAATGGCGA
ATGGG
[124 nt withheld, positions 2316-2439]
C
[91 nt withheld, positions 2441-2531]
A
[49 nt withheld, positions 2533-2581]
CCTTTGACGTTGGAGTCCACGTTCTTT
[37 nt withheld, positions 2609-2645]
ACCCTATCTCGGTCTATTCTTTTGATTTATAAGGGATTTTGCCGATTTCGGCCTATTGGTTAAAAAATGA
GCTGATTTAACAAAAATTTAACGCGAATTTTAACAAAATATTAACGCTTACAATTTAGGTGGCACTTTTC
GGGGAAATGTGCGCGGAACCCCTATTTGTTTATTTTTCTAAATACATTCAAATATGTATCCGCTCATGAG
ACAATAACCCTGATAAATGCTTCAATAATATTGAAAAAGGAAGAGTATGAGTATTCAACATTTCCGTGTC
GCCCTTATTCCCTTTTTTGCGGCATTTTGCCTTCCTGTTTTTGCTCACCCAGAAACGCTGGTGAAAGTAA
AAGATGCTGAAGATCAGTTGGGTGCACGAGTGGGTTACATCGAACTGGATCTCAACAGCGGTAAGATCCT
TGAGAGTTTTCGCCCCGAAGAACGTTTTCCAATGATGAGCACTTTTAAAGTTCTGCTATGTGGCGCGGTA
TTATCCCGTATTGACGCCGGGCAAGAGCAACTCGGTCGCCGCATACACTATTCTCAGAATGACTTGGTTG
AGTACTCACCAGTCACAGAAAAGCATCTTACGGATGGCATGACAGTAAGAGAATTATGCAGTGCTGCCAT
AACCATGAGTGATAACACTGCGGCCAACTTACTTCTGACAACGATCGGAGGACCGAAGGAGCTAACCGCT
TTTTTGCACAACATGGGGGATCATGTAACTCGCCTTGATCGTTGGGAACCGGAGCTGAATGAAGCCATAC
CAAACGACGAGCGTGACACCACGATGCCTGTAGCAATGGCAACAACGTTGCGCAAACTATTAACTGGCGA
ACTACTTACTCTAGCTTCCCGGCAACAATTAATAGACTGGATGGAGGCGGATAAAGTTGCAGGACCACTT
CTGCGCTCGGCCCTTCCGGCTGGCTGGTTTATTGCTGATAAATCTGGAGCCGGTGAGCGTGGGTCTCGCG
GTATCATTGCAGCACTGGGGCCAGATGGTAAGCCCTCCCGTATCGTAGTTATCTACACGACGGGGAGTCA
GGCAACTATGGATGAACGAAATAGACAGATCGCTGAGATAGGTGCCTCACTGATTAAGCATTGGTAACTG
TCAGACCAAGTTTACTCATATATACTTTAGATTGATTTAAAACTTCATTTTTAATTTAAAAGGATCTAGG
TGAAGATCCTTTTTGATAATCTCATGACCAAAATCCCTTAACGTGAGTTTTCGTTCCACTGAGCGTCAGA
CCCCGTAGAAAAGATCAAAGGATCTTCTTGAGATCCTTTTTTTCTGCGCGTAATCTGCTGCTTGCAAACA
AAAAAACCACCGCTACCAGCGGTGGTTTGTTTGCCGGATCAAGAGCTACCAACTCTTTTTCCGAAGGTAA
CTGGCTTCAGCAGAGCGCAGATACCAAATACTGTTCTTCTAGTGTAGCCGTAGTTAGGCCACCACTTCAA
GAACTCTGTAGCACCGCCTACATACCTCGCTCTGCTAATCCTGTTACCAGTGGCTGCTGCCAGTGGCGAT
AAGTCGTGTCTTACCGGGTTGGACTCAAGACGATAGTTACCGGATAAGGCGCAGCGGTCGGGCTGAACGG
GGGGTTCGTGCACACAGCCCAGCTTGGAGCGAACGACCTACACCGAACTGAGATACCTACAGCGTGAGCT
ATGAGAAAGCGCCACGCTTCCCGAAGGGAGAAAGGCGGACAGGTATCCGGTAAGCGGCAGGGTCGGAACA
GGAGAGCGCACGAGGGAGCTTCCAGGGGGAAACGCCTGGTATCTTTATAGTCCTGTCGGGTTTCGCCACC
TCTGACTTGAGCGTCGATTTTTGTGATGCTCGTCAGGGGGGCGGAGCCTATGGAAAAACGCCAGCAACGC
GGCCTTTTTACGGTTCCTGGCCTTTTGCTGGCCTTTTGCTCACATGTTCTTTCCTGCGTTATCCCCTGAT
TCTGTGGATAACCGTATTACCGCCTTTGAGTGAGCTGATACCGCTCGCCGCAGCCGAACGACCGAGCGCA
GCGAGTCAGTGAGCGAGGAAGCGGAAGAGCGCCCAATACGCAAACCGCCTCTCCCCGCGCGTTGGCCGAT
TCATTAATGCAGCTGGCACGACAGGTTTCCCGACTGGAAAGCGGGCAGTGAGCGCAACGCAATTAATGTG
AGTTAGCTCACTCATTAGGCACCCCAGGCTTTACACTTTATGCTTCCGGCTCGTATGTTGTGTGGAATTG
TGAGCGGATAACAATTTCACACAGGAAACAGCTATGACCATGATTACGCCAGATTTAATTAAGGCCTTAA
TTAGGCTGCGCGCTCGCTCGCTCACTGAGGCCGCCCGGGCAAAGCCCGGGCGTCGGGCGACCTTTGGTCG
CCCGGCCTCAGTGAGCGAGCGAGCGCGCAGAGAGGGAGTGGCCAACTCCATCACTAGGGGTTCCTTGTAG
TTAATGATTAACCCGCCATGCTACTTATCTACGTAGCCATGCTCTAGGAAGATCGGAATTCGCCCTTAAG
GGCGCGCCGTTT
Features (pLannotate 1.2.2; 15 found; start..end, strand, type, name):
     19..398     +  enhancer       CMV enhancer: human cytomegalovirus immediate early enhancer
    399..602     +  promoter       CMV promoter: human cytomegalovirus (CMV) immediate early promoter
    635..1640    +  CDS            luciferase (fragment): firefly luciferase; luc+; enhanced luc+ version of the luciferase gene
   1841..1922    -  polyA_signal   SV40 poly(A) signal: SV40 polyadenylation signal
   2010..2140    +  repeat_region  AAV2 ITR (fragment): inverted terminal repeat of adeno-associated virus serotype 2 inverted
   2154..2311    +  CDS            lacZα (fragment): LacZα fragment of β-galactosidase; lacZ fragment
   2316..2744    +  rep_origin     f1 ori (sequence partly withheld): f1 bacteriophage origin of replication; arrow indicates direction of (+) strand synthesis
   2797..2901    +  promoter       AmpR promoter: bla
   2902..3762    +  CDS            AmpR: β-lactamase; bla; confers resistance to ampicillin, carbenicillin, and related antibiotics
   3933..4521    +  rep_origin     ori: high-copy-number ColE1/pMB1/pBR322/pUC origin of replication
   4704..4796    +  CDS            lacI (fragment): lac repressor; lacI; The lac repressor binds to the lac operator to inhibit transcription in E. coli. This inhibition can be relieved by adding lactose or isopropyl-β-D-thiogalactopyranoside (IPTG).
   4809..4830    +  protein_bind   CAP binding site: CAP binding activates transcription in the presence of cAMP. E. coli catabolite activator protein
   4845..4875    +  promoter       lac promoter: promoter for the E. coli lac operon
   4883..4899    +  protein_bind   lac operator: The lac repressor binds to the lac operator to inhibit transcription in E. coli. This inhibition can be relieved by adding lactose or isopropyl-β-D-thiogalactopyranoside (IPTG). lac repressor encoded by lacI
   4960..5090    -  repeat_region  AAV2 ITR (fragment): inverted terminal repeat of adeno-associated virus serotype 2 inverted
