[The description below was written by a language model from this plasmid's Addgene catalogue record and pLannotate feature annotations shown in this document.]
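Description:
pAAV-CMV-5'Luciferase(split CAGGT)_BDlacZ-SV40polyA is a 5,177 bp AAV transfer plasmid built on the pAAV2.1 backbone. It carries the 5′ half of a split firefly luciferase reporter used to measure protein reconstitution by mRNA trans-splicing in the REVeRT dual-vector system. The expression cassette lies between two AAV2 inverted terminal repeats (both annotated as fragments), which are the cis elements needed to replicate and package the intervening DNA into recombinant AAV particles. In bacteria the plasmid is maintained through a high-copy ColE1/pUC-type origin and selected with ampicillin via the β-lactamase gene. The backbone also contains an f1 origin and remnants of the lac region (lacZα and lacI fragments, CAP site, lac promoter and operator), which are cloning-vector leftovers outside the ITRs.

The human CMV immediate-early enhancer and promoter drive a truncated luc+ firefly luciferase coding sequence of about 1 kb. According to the plasmid name and the insert field, the gene is split at a CAGGT position and followed by a splice donor site and a binding domain derived from lacZ ("BDlacZ"). These two elements are not annotated separately, but they presumably occupy the unannotated stretch between the luciferase fragment and the SV40 polyadenylation signal, which the table lists on the opposite strand. In a trans-splicing design, the binding domain base-pairs with a complementary sequence on a second pre-mRNA that carries a splice acceptor and the 3′ luciferase half. The spliceosome can then join the two transcripts into a full-length luciferase message. Luminescence should therefore depend on co-delivery of the matching 3′ vector, which is not part of this record, and provides a quantitative readout of reconstitution efficiency.
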