Addgene plasmid #216320: pAAV-CMV-5'Luciferase(split CAGGT)_BDlacZ-SV40polyA
Purpose: Split luciferase assay to test reconstitution via mRNA trans-splicing (REVeRT system).
Depositing lab: Elvir Becirovic. Depositing organization: Zurich University Hospital. Publication: mRNA trans-splicing dual AAV vectors for (epi)genome editing and gene therapy. Riedmayr LM, Hinrichsmeyer KS, Thalhammer SB, Mittas DM, Karguth N, Otify DY, Bohm S, Weber VJ, Bartoschek MD, Splith V, Brummer M, Ferreira R, Boon N, Wogenstein GM, Grimm C, Wijnholds J, Mehlfeld V, Michalakis S, Fenske S, Biel M, Becirovic E. Nat Commun. 2023 Oct 18;14(1):6578. doi: 10.1038/s41467-023-42386-0. PubMed 37852949.
Backbone
  Vector backbone: pAAV2.1
  Total vector size (bp): 5177
  Vector type: AAV
Growth in bacteria
  Bacterial resistance: Ampicillin, 100 μg/mL
  Growth temperature: 30°C
  Growth strain: NEB Stable
  Copy number: High Copy
Gene/Insert
  Gene/Insert name: Split Luciferase + splice donor site
  Species: Synthetic
  Insert size (bp): 1159
  Promoter: CMV
  Cloning method: Restriction Enzyme; 5′ cloning site SacI (not destroyed); 3′ cloning site XbaI (not destroyed)
  Sequencing primers: 5′ CGCAAATGGGCGGTAGGCGTG; 3′ Gggaattcgcccttaactcgagaac
Terms and licenses: Academic/Nonprofit Terms; Industry Terms: Not Available to Industry
How to cite: pAAV-CMV-5'Luciferase(split CAGGT)_BDlacZ-SV40polyA was a gift from Elvir Becirovic (Addgene plasmid # 216320 ; http://n2t.net/addgene:216320 ; RRID:Addgene_216320)
